Addgene plasmid #68286: SepOTSε
Purpose: Phosphoserine orthogonal translation system
Depositing lab: Jesse Rinehart. Depositing organization: Yale University. Publication: A flexible codon in genomically recoded Escherichia coli permits programmable protein phosphorylation. Pirman NL, Barber KW, Aerni HR, Ma NJ, Haimovich AD, Rogulina S, Isaacs FJ, Rinehart J. Nat Commun. 2015 Sep 9;6:8130. doi: 10.1038/ncomms9130. PubMed 26350500.
Backbone
  Vector backbone: pKD
  Modifications to backbone: pKD is derived from pKK223-3 (Pharmacia). This plasmid encodes a variant of the phosphoserine orthogonal translation system. Another plasmid encoding a protein of interest with TAG at the proper position is needed for recombinant phosphoprotein expression. See article and supplementary information for cloning information.
  Vector type: Bacterial Expression, Synthetic Biology
Growth in bacteria
  Bacterial resistance: Kanamycin, 25 μg/mL
  Growth temperature: 30°C
  Growth strain: Top10
  Growth instructions: This plasmid is slow growing and may take up to 24 hours to produce colonies.
  Copy number: Unknown
Gene/Insert
  Gene/Insert name: SepRS9/EF-Sep21, 1xtRNA-Sep-A37
  Species: Synthetic
Terms and licenses: Academic/Nonprofit Terms; Industry Terms: Not Available to Industry
Depositor comments: See supplementary information accompanying article for additional cloning information. We recommend introducing this plasmid into a recoded strain of E. coli (no genomic TAG codons) for high-efficiency phoshoprotein expression.
How to cite: SepOTSε was a gift from Jesse Rinehart (Addgene plasmid # 68286 ; http://n2t.net/addgene:68286 ; RRID:Addgene_68286)
