[The description below was written by a language model from this plasmid's Addgene catalogue record and pLannotate feature annotations shown in this document.]
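Description:
SepOTSε is a 7.5 kb bacterial expression plasmid that encodes one variant of the phosphoserine orthogonal translation system, which directs site-specific incorporation of O-phosphoserine at amber (TAG) codons in E. coli. It is built on pKD, a derivative of pKK223-3. It replicates from a ColE1/pMB1-type origin accompanied by rop and the bom mobilisation region, elements that usually keep copy number modest, although the record lists copy number as unknown. Selection is by kanamycin through an aph(3')-Ia gene.

The payload has three components, named in the record as SepRS9, EF-Sep21 and a single copy of tRNA-Sep-A37. A trc promoter with a lac operator sits upstream of a CDS matching Methanococcus maripaludis phosphoseryl-tRNA synthetase (sepS), which charges the suppressor tRNA with phosphoserine. Because the plasmid is circular, this CDS is followed almost directly by a CDS matching E. coli tufB (EF-Tu), corresponding to the engineered elongation factor that delivers phosphoseryl-tRNA to the ribosome. The layout suggests that both are transcribed as one IPTG-inducible unit ending at the rrnB T1/T2 terminators. A lacI gene under the lacIq promoter supplies the repressor. The tRNA is annotated separately, followed by a short terminator fragment, and the feature table does not identify its promoter. The annotation detects only the parent proteins, so the specific mutations defining the SepRS9, EF-Sep21 and A37 variants are not resolved here.

The plasmid supplies the translation machinery only. A second plasmid encoding the protein of interest, with TAG at the desired position, is needed to produce recombinant phosphoproteins. The depositor recommends a genomically recoded E. coli strain lacking genomic TAG codons for efficient expression.
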