Features (pLannotate 1.2.2; 22 found; start..end, strand, type, name):
     48..1229    +  CDS            tufB: EFTU2_ECOLI - Experimental evidence at protein level: Swiss-Prot protein existence level 1. (Microbial infection) Upon infection by bacteriophage Qbeta, part of the viral RNA-dependent RNA polymerase complex. With EF-Ts may provide a stabilizing scaffold for the beta (catalytic) subunit. Helps separate the double-stranded RNA of the template and growing RNA during elongation (PubMed:22245970). With the beta subunit helps form the exit tunnel for template RNA. The GTPase activity of this subunit is not required for viral RNA replication (PubMed:20798060). From Escherichia coli (strain K12).
   1242..1265    +  misc_feature   MCS (fragment): pUC18/19 multiple cloning site
   1349..1464    +  ncRNA          5S rRNA: Accession: RF00001 - 5S ribosomal RNA
   1468..1554    +  terminator     rrnB T1 terminator: Escherichia coli rrnB; transcription terminator T1 from the E. coli rrnB gene
   1646..1673    +  terminator     rrnB T2 terminator: transcription terminator T2 from the E. coli rrnB gene
   1718..1828    -  CDS            mbeC (fragment): MBEC_ECOLX - Experimental evidence at protein level: Swiss-Prot protein existence level 1. Required for efficient mobilization of ColE1 plasmid and is thus essential to promote the specific transfer of the plasmid during conjugation. Probably functions by inducing DNA bending, helping the MbeA relaxase to melt the DNA around the nic site and cleave the phosphodiester bond. Binds specifically double-stranded DNA (dsDNA) containing the ColE1 oriT but does not recognize the inverted repeat (IR). From Escherichia coli.
   1869..2060    +  CDS            rop: Rop protein, which maintains plasmids at low copy number; rop
   2162..2304    +  misc_feature   bom: basis of mobility region from pBR322
   2490..3078    -  rep_origin     ori: high-copy-number ColE1/pMB1/pBR322/pUC origin of replication
   3200..4015    +  CDS            KanR: aminoglycoside phosphotransferase; aph(3')-Ia; confers resistance to kanamycin in bacteria or G418 (Geneticin®) in eukaryotes
   4024..4081    -  promoter       AmpR promoter (fragment): bla
   4208..4279    +  ncRNA          tRNA: Accession: RF00005 - tRNA
   4284..4307    +  misc_feature   MCS (fragment): pUC18/19 multiple cloning site
   4308..4336    +  terminator     bacterial terminator (fragment): putative bacterial transcription terminator
   4345..4377    -  CDS            rop (fragment): Rop protein, which maintains plasmids at low copy number; rop
   4421..4498    +  promoter       lacIq promoter: lacI (mutant); In the lacIq allele, a single base change in the promoter boosts expression of the lacI gene about 10-fold.
   4499..5581    +  CDS            lacI: lac repressor; lacI; The lac repressor binds to the lac operator to inhibit transcription in E. coli. This inhibition can be relieved by adding lactose or isopropyl-β-D-thiogalactopyranoside (IPTG).
   5623..5640    +  promoter       tet promoter (fragment): E. coli promoter for tetracycline efflux protein gene
   5636..5737    -  CDS            yciV (fragment): RNAAM_ECOLI - Also known as trpH From Escherichia coli (strain K12).
   5813..5842    +  promoter       trc promoter: strong E. coli promoter; hybrid between the trp and lac UV5 promoters
   5850..5866    +  protein_bind   lac operator: The lac repressor binds to the lac operator to inhibit transcription in E. coli. This inhibition can be relieved by adding lactose or isopropyl-β-D-thiogalactopyranoside (IPTG). lac repressor encoded by lacI
   5894..7504    +  CDS            sepS: SEPS_METMP - Experimental evidence at protein level: Swiss-Prot protein existence level 1. Catalyzes the attachment of O-phosphoserine (Sep) to tRNA(Cys). From Methanococcus maripaludis (strain S2 / LL).
>Addgene plasmid #68286 | SepOTSε | depositor full sequence | sequence record 119483 | SepOTSε sequence 7519 bps
TAAAGTATATTAGTTAAGTATAAGAAGGAGATATACATATGGGATCCATGTCTAAAGAAAAGTTTGAACG
TACAAAACCGCACGTTAACGTCGGTACTATCGGCCACGTTGACCATGGTAAAACAACGCTGACCGCTGCA
ATCACTACCGTACTGGCTAAAACCTACGGCGGTGCTGCTCGCGCATTCGACCAGATCGATAACGCGCCGG
AAGAAAAAGCTCGTGGTATCACCATCAACACTTCTCGGGTTGAATACGACACCCCGACCCGTCACTACGC
ACACGTAGACTGCCCGGGGCACGCCGACTATGTTAAAAACATGATCACCGGTGCTGCGCAGATGGACGGC
GCGATCCTGGTAGTTGCTGCGACTGACGGCCCGATGCCGCAGACTCGTGAGCACATCCTGCTGGGTCGTC
AGGTAGGCGTTCCGTACATCATCGTGTTCCTGAACAAATGCGACATGGTTGATGACGAAGAGCTGCTGGA
ACTGGTTGAAATGGAAGTTCGTGAACTTCTGTCTCAGTACGACTTCCCGGGCGACGACACTCCGATCGTT
CGTGGTTCTGCTCTGAAAGCGCTGGAAGGCGACGCAGAGTGGGAAGCGAAAATCCTGGAACTGGCTGGCT
TCCTGGATTCTTACATTCCGGAACCAGAGCGTGCGATTGACAAGCCGTTCCTGCTGCCGATCGTCGGGGT
ATACTCCATCTCCGGTCGTGGTACCGTTGTTTCGGGTCGTGTAGAACGCGGTATCATCAAAGTTGGTGAA
GAAGTTGAAATCGTTGGTATCAAAGAGACTCAGAAGTCTACCTGTACTGGCGTTGAAATGTTCCGCAAAC
TGCTGGACGAAGGCCGTGCTGGTGAGTGGGTAGGTGTTCTGCTGCGTGGTATCAAACGTGAAGAAATCGA
ACGTGGTCAGGTACTGGCTAAGCCGGGCACCATCAAGCCGCACACCAAGTTCGAATCTGAAGTGTACATT
CTGTCCAAAGATGAAGGCGGCCGTCATACTCCGTTCTTCAAAGGCTACCGTCCGCAGTTCTACTTCCGTA
CTACTGACGTGACTGGTACCATCGAACTGCCGGAAGGCGTAGAGATGGTAATGCCGGGCGACAACATCAA
AATGGTTGTTACCCTGATCCACCCGATCGCGATGGACGACGGTCTGCGTTTCGCAATCCGTGAAGGCGGC
CGTACCGTTGGCGCGGGCGTTGTAGCAAAAGTTCTGAGCTAATGGCGCGCCGTCGACCTGCAGGCATGCA
AGCTTGGCTGTTTTGGCGGATGAGAGAAGATTTTCAGCCTGATACAGATTAAATCAGAACGCAGAAGCGG
TCTGATAAAACAGAATTTGCCTGGCGGCAGTAGCGCGGTGGTCCCACCTGACCCCATGCCGAACTCAGAA
GTGAAACGCCGTAGCGCCGATGGTAGTGTGGGGTCTCCCCATGCGAGAGTAGGGAACTGCCAGGCATCAA
ATAAAACGAAAGGCTCAGTCGAAAGACTGGGCCTTTCGTTTTATCTGTTGTTTGTCGGTGAACGCTCTCC
TGAGTAGGACAAATCCGCCGGGAGCGGATTTGAACGTTGCGAAGCAACGGCCCGGAGGGTGGCGGGCAGG
ACGCCCGCCATAAACTGCCAGGCATCAAATTAAGCAGAAGGCCATCCTGACGGATGGCCTTTTTGCGTTT
CTACAAACTCTTTTTGTTTGCTAGCTTTTCTCTGGTCCCGCCGCATCCATACCGCCAGTTGTTTACCCTC
ACAACGTTCCAGTAACCGGGCATGTTCATCATCAGTAACCCGTATCGTGAGCATCCTCTCTCGTTTCATC
GGTATCATTACCCCCATGAACAGAAATCCCCCTTACACGGAGGCATCAGTGACCAAACAGGAAAAAACCG
CCCTTAACATGGCCCGCTTTATCAGAAGCCAGACATTAACGCTTCTGGAGAAACTCAACGAGCTGGACGC
GGATGAACAGGCAGACATCTGTGAATCGCTTCACGACCACGCTGATGAGCTTTACCGCAGCTGCCTCGCG
CGTTTCGGTGATGACGGTGAAAACCTCTGACACATGCAGCTCCCGGAGACGGTCACAGCTTGTCTGTAAG
CGGATGCCGGGAGCAGACAAGCCCGTCAGGGCGCGTCAGCGGGTGTTGGCGGGTGTCGGGGCGCAGCCAT
GACCCAGTCACGTAGCGATAGCGGAGTGTATACTGGCTTAACTATGCGGCATCAGAGCAGATTGTACTGA
GAGTGCACCATATATGCGGTGTGAAATACCGCACAGATGCGTAAGGAGAAAATACCGCATCAGGCGCTCT
TCCGCTTCCTCGCTCACTGACTCGCTGCGCTCGGTCGTTCGGCTGCGGCGAGCGGTATCAGCTCACTCAA
AGGCGGTAATACGGTTATCCACAGAATCAGGGGATAACGCAGGAAAGAACATGTGAGCAAAAGGCCAGCA
AAAGGCCAGGAACCGTAAAAAGGCCGCGTTGCTGGCGTTTTTCCATAGGCTCCGCCCCCCTGACGAGCAT
CACAAAAATCGACGCTCAAGTCAGAGGTGGCGAAACCCGACAGGACTATAAAGATACCAGGCGTTTCCCC
CTGGAAGCTCCCTCGTGCGCTCTCCTGTTCCGACCCTGCCGCTTACCGGATACCTGTCCGCCTTTCTCCC
TTCGGGAAGCGTGGCGCTTTCTCATAGCTCACGCTGTAGGTATCTCAGTTCGGTGTAGGTCGTTCGCTCC
AAGCTGGGCTGTGTGCACGAACCCCCCGTTCAGCCCGACCGCTGCGCCTTATCCGGTAACTATCGTCTTG
AGTCCAACCCGGTAAGACACGACTTATCGCCACTGGCAGCAGCCACTGGTAACAGGATTAGCAGAGCGAG
GTATGTAGGCGGTGCTACAGAGTTCTTGAAGTGGTGGCCTAACTACGGCTACACTAGAAGGACAGTATTT
GGTATCTGCGCTCTGCTGAAGCCAGTTACCTTCGGAAAAAGAGTTGGTAGCTCTTGATCCGGCAAACAAA
CCACCGCTGGTAGCGGTGGTTTTTTTGTTTGCAAGCAGCAGATTACGCGCAGAAAAAAAGGATCTCAAGA
AGATCCTTTGATCTTTTCTACGGGGTCTGACGCTCAGTGGAACGAAAACTCACGTTAAGGGATTTTGGTC
ATGAACAATAAAACTGTCTGCTTACATAAACAGTAATACAAGGGGTGTTATGAGCCATATTCAACGGGAA
ACGTCTTGCTCTAGGCCGCGATTAAATTCCAACATGGATGCTGATTTATATGGGTATAAATGGGCTCGCG
ATAATGTCGGGCAATCAGGTGCGACAATCTATCGATTGTATGGGAAGCCCGATGCGCCAGAGTTGTTTCT
GAAACATGGCAAAGGTAGCGTTGCCAATGATGTTACAGATGAGATGGTCAGACTAAACTGGCTGACGGAA
TTTATGCCTCTTCCGACCATCAAGCATTTTATCCGTACTCCTGATGATGCATGGTTACTCACCACTGCGA
TCCCCGGGAAAACAGCATTCCAGGTATTAGAAGAATATCCTGATTCAGGTGAAAATATTGTTGATGCGCT
GGCAGTGTTCCTGCGCCGGTTGCATTCGATTCCTGTTTGTAATTGTCCTTTTAACAGCGATCGCGTATTT
CGTCTCGCTCAGGCGCAATCACGAATGAATAACGGTTTGGTTGATGCGAGTGATTTTGATGACGAGCGTA
ATGGCTGGCCTGTTGAACAAGTCTGGAAAGAAATGCATAAACTTTTGCCATTCTCACCGGATTCAGTCGT
CACTCATGGTGATTTCTCACTTGATAACCTTATTTTTGACGAGGGGAAATTAATAGGTTGTATTGATGTT
GGACGAGTCGGAATCGCAGACCGATACCAGGATCTTGCCATCCTATGGAACTGCCTCGGTGAGTTTTCTC
CTTCATTACAGAAACGGCTTTTTCAAAAATATGGTATTGATAATCCTGATATGAGTAAATTGCAGTTTCA
TTTGATGCTCGATGAGTTTTTCTAAGAATTAATTCATGAGCGGATACATATTTGAATGTATTTAGAAAAA
TAAACAAATAGGGGTTCCGCGCACATTTCCCCGAAAAGTGCCACCGCGGCCGCGCTTCTTTGAGCGAACG
ATCAAAAATAAGTGGCGCCCCATCAAAAAAATATTCTCAACATAAAAAACTTTGTGTAATACTTGTAACG
CTGAATTCGCCGGGGTAGTCTAGGGGTTAGGCAGCGGACTCTAAATCCGCCTTACGTGGGTTCAAATCCC
ACCCCCGGCTCCAGGATCCTCTAGAGTCGACCTGCAGATCCTTAGCGAAAGCTAAGGATTTTTTTTGCGG
CCGCTTTCACCGTCATCACCGAAACGCGCGAGGCAGCAGATCAATTCGCGCGCGAAGGCGAAGCGGCATG
CATTTACGTTGACACCATCGAATGGTGCAAAACCTTTCGCGGTATGGCATGATAGCGCCCGGAAGAGAGT
CAATTCAGGGTGGTGAATGTGAAACCAGTAACGTTATACGATGTCGCAGAGTATGCCGGTGTCTCTTATC
AGACCGTTTCCCGCGTGGTGAACCAGGCCAGCCACGTTTCTGCGAAAACGCGGGAAAAAGTGGAAGCGGC
GATGGCGGAGCTGAATTACATTCCCAACCGCGTGGCACAACAACTGGCGGGCAAACAGTCGTTGCTGATT
GGCGTTGCCACCTCCAGTCTGGCCCTGCACGCGCCGTCGCAAATTGTCGCGGCGATTAAATCTCGCGCCG
ATCAACTGGGTGCCAGCGTGGTGGTGTCGATGGTAGAACGAAGCGGCGTCGAAGCCTGTAAAGCGGCGGT
GCACAATCTTCTCGCGCAACGCGTCAGTGGGCTGATCATTAACTATCCGCTGGATGACCAGGATGCCATT
GCTGTGGAAGCTGCCTGCACTAATGTTCCGGCGTTATTTCTTGATGTCTCTGACCAGACACCCATCAACA
GTATTATTTTCTCCCATGAAGACGGTACGCGACTGGGCGTGGAGCATCTGGTCGCATTGGGTCACCAGCA
AATCGCGCTGTTAGCGGGCCCATTAAGTTCTGTCTCGGCGCGTCTGCGTCTGGCTGGCTGGCATAAATAT
CTCACTCGCAATCAAATTCAGCCGATAGCGGAACGGGAAGGCGACTGGAGTGCCATGTCCGGTTTTCAAC
AAACCATGCAAATGCTGAATGAGGGCATCGTTCCCACTGCGATGCTGGTTGCCAACGATCAGATGGCGCT
GGGCGCAATGCGCGCCATTACCGAGTCCGGGCTGCGCGTTGGTGCGGATATCTCGGTAGTGGGATACGAC
GATACCGAAGACAGCTCATGTTATATCCCGCCGTTAACCACCATCAAACAGGATTTTCGCCTGCTGGGGC
AAACCAGCGTGGACCGCTTGCTGCAACTCTCTCAGGGCCAGGCGGTGAAGGGCAATCAGCTGTTGCCCGT
CTCACTGGTGAAAAGAAAAACCACCCTGGCGCCCAATACGCAAACCGCCTCTCCCCGCGCGTTGGCCGAT
TCATTAATGCAGCTGGCACGACAGGTTTCCCGACTGGAAAGCGGGCAGTGAGCGCAACGCAATTAATGTG
AGTTAGCGCGAATTGATCTGGTTTGACAGCTTATCATCGACTGCACGGTGCACCAATGCTTCTGGCGTCA
GGCAGCCATCGGAAGCTGTGGTATGGCTGTGCAGGTCGTAAATCACTGCATAATTCGTGTCGCTCAAGGC
GCACTCCCGTTCTGGATAATGTTTTTTGCGCCGACATCATAACGGTTCTGGCAAATATTCTGAAATGAGC
TGTTGACAATTAATCATCCGGCTCGTATAATGTGTGGAATTGTGAGCGGATAACAATTTCACACAGGAAA
CAGACCCATGGCAATGTTTAAAAGAGAAGAAATCATTGAAATGGCCAATAAGGACTTTGAAAAAGCATGG
ATCGAAACTAAAGACCTTATAAAAGCTAAAAAGATAAACGAAAGTTACCCAAGAATAAAACCAGTTTTTG
GAAAAACACACCCTGTAAATGACACTATTGAAAATTTAAGACAGGCATATCTTAGAATGGGTTTTGAAGA
ATATATAAACCCAGTAATTGTCGATGAAAGAGATATTTATAAACAATTCGGCCCAGAAGCTATGGCAGTT
TTGGATAGATGCTTTTATTTAGCGGGACTTCCAAGACCTGACGTTGGTTTGAGCGATGAAAAAATTTCAC
AGATTGAAAAACTTGGAATTAAAGTTTCTGAGCACAAAGAAAGTTTACAAAAAATACTTCACGGATACAA
AAAAGGAACTCTTGATGGTGACGATTTAGTTTTAGAAATTTCAAATGCACTTGAAATTTCAAGCGAGATG
GGTTTAAAAATTTTAGAAGATGTTTTCCCAGAATTTAAGGATTTAACCGCAGTTTCTTCAAAATTAACTT
TAAGAAGCCACATGACTTCAGGATGGTTCCTTACTGTTTCAGACCTCATGAACAAAAAACCCTTGCCATT
TAAACTCTTTTCAATCGATAGATGTTTTAGAAGAGAACAAAAAGAAGATAAAAGCCACTTAATGACATAC
CACTCTGCATCCTGTGCAATTGCAGGTGAAGGCGTGGATATTAATGATGGAAAAGCAATTGCAGAAGGAT
TATTATCCCAATTTGGCTTTACAAACTTTAAATTCATTCCTGATGAAAAGAAAAGTAAATACTACACCCC
TGAAACACAGACTGAAGTTTACGCATACCACCCAAAATTAAAAGAATGGCTCGAAGTTGCTACATTTGGA
GTATATTCGCCAGTTGCATTAAGCAAATACGGAATAGATGTACCTGTAATGAATTTGGGTCTTGGTGTTG
AAAGACTTGCAATGATTTCTGGAAATTTCGCAGATGTTCGAGAAATGGTATATCCTCAGTTTTACGAACA
CGAACTTAATGACCGGGATGTCGCTTCAATGGTAAAACTCGATAAAGTTCCAGTAATGGATGAAATTTAC
GATTTAACAAAAGAATTAATTGAGTCATGTGTTAAAAACAAAGATTTAAAATCCCCTTGTGAATTAGCTA
TTGAAAAAACGTTTTCATTTGGAAAAACCAAGAAAAATGTAAAAATAAACATTTTTTCAAAAATAGAAGG
TAAAAATTTACTCGGACCTTCAATTTTAAACGAAATCTACGTTTACGATGGAAATGTAATTGGAATTCCT
GAAAGCTTTGACGGAGTAAAAGAAGAATTTAAAGACTTCTTAGAAAAAGGAAAATCAGAAGGGGTAGCAA
CAGGCATTCGATATATCGATGCGCTTTGCTTTAAAATTACTTCAAAATTAGAAGAAGCATTTGTGTCAAA
CACTACTGAATTCAAAGTTAAAGTTCGACGTGTCAGAAGTTTAAGCGACATTAACTTAAAAATCGATGAT
ATCGCAATAAAACAGATCATGAGCAAAAATAAAGTAATCGACGTTAGAGGCCCAGTCTTTTTAAATGTCG
AAGTAAAAATTGAATAAGAGCTCGGTACC
