>Addgene plasmid #68286 | SepOTSε | addgene partial sequence | sequence record 123738 | pJR_F2 5'-cgacgttagaggcccagt-3'
GAAGGAGATATACATATGGGATCCATGTCTAAAGAAAAGTTTGAACGTACAAAACCGCACGTTAACGTCG
GTACTATCGGCCACGTTGACCATGGTAAAACAACGCTGACCGCTGCAATCACTACCGTACTGGCTAAAAC
CTACGGCGGTGCTGCTCGCGCATTCGACCANATCGATAACGCGCCGGAAGAAAAAGCTCGTGGTATCACC
ATCAACACTTCTCGGGTTGAATACGACACCCCGACCCGTCACTACGCACACGTAGACTGCCCGGGGCACG
CCGACTATGTTAAAAACATGATCACCGGTGCTGCGCAGATGGACGGCGCGATCCTGGTAGTTGCTGCNAC
TGACGGCCCGATGCCGCATA
