>Addgene plasmid #68286 | SepOTSε | addgene partial sequence | sequence record 123741 | KanR2-F 5'-GAACTGCCTCGGTGAGTTTT-3'
ATATGGTATTGATAATCCTGATATGAGTAAATTGCAGTTTCATTTGATGCTCGATGAGTTTTTCTAAGAA
TTAATTCATGAGCGGATACATATTTGAATGTATTTAGAAAAATAAACAAATAGGGGTTCCGCGCACATTT
CCCCGAAAAGTGCCACCGCGGCCGCGCTTCTTTGAGCGAACGATCAAAAATAAGTGGCGCCCCATCAAAA
AAATATTCTCAACATAAAAAACTTTGTGTAATACTTGTAACGCTGAATTCGCCGGGGTAGTCTAGGGGTT
AGGCAGCGGACTCTAAATCCGCCTTACGTGGGTTCAAATCCCACCCCCGGCTCCAGGATCCTCTAGAGTC
GACCTGCAGATCCTTAGCGAAAGCTAAGGATTTTTTTTGCGGCCGCTTTCACCGTCATCACCGAAACGCG
CGAGGCAGCAGATCAATTCGCGCGCGAAGGCGAAGCGGCATGCATTTACGTTGACACCATCGAATGGTGC
AAAACCTTTCGCGGTATGGCATGATAGCGCCCGGAAGAGAGTCAATTCAGGGTGGTGAATGTGAAACCAG
TAACGTTATACGATGTCGCAGAGTATGCCGGTGTCTCTTATCAGACCGTTTCCCGCGTGGTGAACCAGGC
CAGCCACGTTTCTGCGAAAACGCGGGAAAAAGTGGAAGCGGCGATGGCGGAGCTGAATTACATTCCCAAC
CGCGTGGCACAACAACTGGCGGGCAAACAGTCGTTGCTGATTGGCGTTGCCACCTCCAGTCTGGCCCTGC
ACGCGCCGTCGCAAATTGTCGCGGCGATTAAATCTCGCGCCGATCAACTGGGTGCCAGCGTGGTGGTGTC
GATGGTAGAACGAAGCGGCGTC
